>Addgene plasmid #143705 | TFORF0480 | addgene full sequence | sequence record 409081 | Addgene NGS Result
TTAATGTAGTCTTATGCAATACTCTTGTAGTCTTGCAACATGGTAACGATGAGTTAGCAACATGCCTTAC
AAGGAGAGAAAAAGCACCGTGCATGCCGATTGGTGGAAGTAAGGTGGTACGATCGTGCCTTATTAGGAAG
GCAACAGACGGGTCTGACATGGATTGGACGAACCACTGAATTGCCGCATTGCAGAGATATTGTATTTAAG
TGCCTAGCTCGATACATAAACGGGTCTCTCTGGTTAGACCAGATCTGAGCCTGGGAGCTCTCTGGCTAAC
TAGGGAACCCACTGCTTAAGCCTCAATAAAGCTTGCCTTGAGTGCTTCAAGTAGTGTGTGCCCGTCTGTT
GTGTGACTCTGGTAACTAGAGATCCCTCAGACCCTTTTAGTCAGTGTGGAAAATCTCTAGCAGTGGCGCC
CGAACAGGGACTTGAAAGCGAAAGGGAAACCAGAGGAGCTCTCTCGACGCAGGACTCGGCTTGCTGAAGC
GCGCACGGCAAGAGGCGAGGGGCGGCGACTGGTGAGTACGCCAAAAATTTTGACTAGCGGAGGCTAGAAG
GAGAGAGATGGGTGCGAGAGCGTCAGTATTAAGCGGGGGAGAATTAGATCGCGATGGGAAAAAATTCGGT
TAAGGCCAGGGGGAAAGAAAAAATATAAATTAAAACATATAGTATGGGCAAGCAGGGAGCTAGAACGATT
CGCAGTTAATCCTGGCCTGTTAGAAACATCAGAAGGCTGTAGACAAATACTGGGACAGCTACAACCATCC
CTTCAGACAGGATCAGAAGAACTTAGATCATTATATAATACAGTAGCAACCCTCTATTGTGTGCATCAAA
GGATAGAGATAAAAGACACCAAGGAAGCTTTAGACAAGATAGAGGAAGAGCAAAACAAAAGTAAGACCAC
CGCACAGCAAGCGGCCGCTGATCTTCAGACCTGGAGGAGGAGATATGAGGGACAATTGGAGAAGTGAATT
ATATAAATATAAAGTAGTAAAAATTGAACCATTAGGAGTAGCACCCACCAAGGCAAAGAGAAGAGTGGTG
CAGAGAGAAAAAAGAGCAGTGGGAATAGGAGCTTTGTTCCTTGGGTTCTTGGGAGCAGCAGGAAGCACTA
TGGGCGCAGCGTCAATGACGCTGACGGTACAGGCCAGACAATTATTGTCTGGTATAGTGCAGCAGCAGAA
CAATTTGCTGAGGGCTATTGAGGCGCAACAGCATCTGTTGCAACTCACAGTCTGGGGCATCAAGCAGCTC
CAGGCAAGAATCCTGGCTGTGGAAAGATACCTAAAGGATCAACAGCTCCTGGGGATTTGGGGTTGCTCTG
GAAAACTCATTTGCACCACTGCTGTGCCTTGGAATGCTAGTTGGAGTAATAAATCTCTGGAACAGATTTG
GAATCACACGACCTGGATGGAGTGGGACAGAGAAATTAACAATTACACAAGCTTAATACACTCCTTAATT
GAAGAATCGCAAAACCAGCAAGAAAAGAATGAACAAGAATTATTGGAATTAGATAAATGGGCAAGTTTGT
GGAATTGGTTTAACATAACAAATTGGCTGTGGTATATAAAATTATTCATAATGATAGTAGGAGGCTTGGT
AGGTTTAAGAATAGTTTTTGCTGTACTTTCTATAGTGAATAGAGTTAGGCAGGGATATTCACCATTATCG
TTTCAGACCCACCTCCCAACCCCGAGGGGACCCATGCATTGCATCTCAATTAGTCAGCAACCAGGTGTGG
AAAGTCCCCAGGCTCCCCAGCAGGCAGAAGTATGCAAAGCATGCGTCTCAATTAGTCAGCAACCATAGTC
CCGCCCCTAACTCCGCCCATCCCGCCCCTAACTCCGCCCAGTTCCGCCCATTCTCCGCCCCATGGCTGAC
TAATTTTTTTTATTTATGCAGAGGCCGAGGCCGCCTCGGCCTCTGAGCTATTCCAGAAGTAGTGAGGAGG
CTTTTTTGGAGGCCTAGGCTTTTGCAAAAAGCTTTCTAGAGGTACCACCGGAGCTTACCATGACCGAGTA
CAAGCCCACGGTGCGCCTCGCCACCCGCGACGACGTCCCCAGGGCCGTACGCACCCTCGCCGCCGCGTTC
GCCGACTACCCCGCCACGCGCCACACCGTCGATCCGGACCGCCACATCGAGCGGGTCACCGAGCTGCAAG
AACTCTTCCTCACGCGCGTCGGGCTCGACATCGGCAAGGTGTGGGTCGCGGACGACGGCGCCGCCGTGGC
GGTCTGGACCACGCCGGAGAGCGTCGAAGCGGGGGCGGTGTTCGCCGAGATCGGCCCGCGCATGGCCGAG
TTGAGCGGTTCCCGGCTGGCCGCGCAGCAACAGATGGAAGGCCTCCTGGCGCCGCACCGGCCCAAGGAGC
CCGCGTGGTTCCTGGCCACCGTCGGCGTCTCGCCCGACCACCAGGGCAAGGGTCTGGGCAGCGCCGTCGT
GCTCCCCGGAGTGGAGGCGGCCGAGCGCGCCGGGGTGCCCGCCTTCCTGGAGACCTCCGCGCCCCGCAAC
CTCCCCTTCTACGAGCGGCTCGGCTTCACCGTCACCGCCGACGTCGAGGTGCCCGAAGGACCGCGCACCT
GGTGCATGACCCGCAAGCCCGGTGCCAGTTAACGAATTCTAGATCTTGAGACAAATGGCAGTATTCATCC
ACAATTTTAAAAGAAAAGGGGGGATTGGGGGGTACAGTGCAGGGGAAAGAATAGTAGACATAATAGCAAC
AGACATACAAACTAAAGAATTACAAAAACAAATTACAAAAATTCAAAATTTTCGGGTTTATTACAGGGAC
AGCAGAGATCCACTTTGGCGCCGGCTCGAGGCCTGCAGGTGCAAAGATGGATAAAGTTTTAAACAGAGAG
GAATCTTTGCAGCTAATGGACCTTCTAGGTCTTGAAAGGAGTGGGAATTGGCTCCGGTGCCCGTCAGTGG
GCAGAGCGCACATCGCCCACAGTCCCCGAGAAGTTGGGGGGAGGGGTCGGCAATTGAACCGGTGCCTAGA
GAAGGTGGCGCGGGGTAAACTGGGAAAGTGATGTCGTGTACTGGCTCCGCCTTTTTCCCGAGGGTGGGGG
AGAACCGTATATAAGTGCAGTAGTCGCCGTGAACGTTCTTTTTCGCAACGGGTTTGCCGCCAGAACACAG
GTAAGTGCCGTGTGTGGTTCCCGCGGGCCTGGCCTCTTTACGGGTTATGGCCCTTGCGTGCCTTGAATTA
CTTCCACCTGGCTGCAGTACGTGATTCTTGATCCCGAGCTTCGGGTTGGAAGTGGGTGGGAGAGTTCGAG
GCCTTGCGCTTAAGGAGCCCCTTCGCCTCGTGCTTGAGTTGAGGCCTGGCCTGGGCGCTGGGGCCGCCGC
GTGCGAATCTGGTGGCACCTTCGCGCCTGTCTCGCTGCTTTCGATAAGTCTCTAGCCATTTAAAATTTTT
GATGACCTGCTGCGACGCTTTTTTTCTGGCAAGATAGTCTTGTAAATGCGGGCCAAGATCTGCACACTGG
TATTTCGGTTTTTGGGGCCGCGGGCGGCGACGGGGCCCGTGCGTCCCAGCGCACATGTTCGGCGAGGCGG
GGCCTGCGAGCGCGGCCACCGAGAATCGGACGGGGGTAGTCTCAAGCTGGCCGGCCTGCTCTGGTGCCTG
GCCTCGCGCCGCCGTGTATCGCCCCGCCCTGGGCGGCAAGGCTGGCCCGGTCGGCACCAGTTGCGTGAGC
GGAAAGATGGCCGCTTCCCGGCCCTGCTGCAGGGAGCTCAAAATGGAGGACGCGGCGCTCGGGAGAGCGG
GCGGGTGAGTCACCCACACAAAGGAAAAGGGCCTTTCCGTCCTCAGCCGTCGCTTCATGTGACTCCACGG
AGTACCGGGCGCCGTCCAGGCACCTCGATTAGTTCTCGAGCTTTTGGAGTACGTCGTCTTTAGGTTGGGG
GGAGGGGTTTTATGCGATGGAGTTTCCCCACACTGAGTGGGTGGAGACTGAAGTTAGGCCAGCTTGGCAC
TTGATGTAATTCTCCTTGGAATTTGCCCTTTTTGAGTTTGGATCTTGGTTCATTCTCAAGCCTCAGACAG
TGGTTCAAAGTTTTTTTCTTCCATTTCAGGTGTCGTGAGGCTAGCACCGCCACCATGAGCTCCCAATGTC
GGAGTTTGGAAAACAAATTTGTCTTTTTAAAAGAAGGTCTAGGAAACTCAAAACCTGAAGAATTGGAAGA
AATCAGAATAGAAAATGGTAGGATAAGTTCTGAACGTCGAAAAGAAAAGTCTCGAGATGCAGCCAGATCT
CGGCGAAGTAAAGAATCTGAAGTTTTTTATGAGCTTGCTCATCAGTTGCCACTTCCACATAATGTGAGTT
CGCATCTTGATAAGGCCTCTGTGATGAGGCTTACCATCAGCTATTTGCGTGTGAGGAAACTTCTGGATGC
TGGTGATTTGGATATTGAAGATGACATGAAAGCACAGATGAATTGCTTTTATTTGAAAGCCTTGGATGGT
TTTGTTATGGTTCTCACAGATGATGGTGACATGATTTACATTTCTGATAATGTGAACAAATACATGGGAT
TAACTCAGTTTGAACTAACTGGACACAGTGTGTTTGATTTTACTCATCCATGTGACCATGAGGAAATGAG
AGAAATGCTTACACACAGAAATGGCCTTGTGAAAAAGGGTAAAGAACAAAACACACAGCGAAGCTTTTTT
CTCAGAATGAAGTGTACCCTAACTAGCCGAGGAAGAACTATGAACATAAAGTCTGCAACATGGAAGGTAT
TGCACTGCACAGGCCACATTCACGTATATGATACCAACAGTAACCAACCTCAGTGTGGGTATAAGAAACC
ACCTATGACCTGCTTGGTGCTGATTTGTGAACCCATTCCTCACCCATCAAATATTGAAATTCCTTTAGAT
AGCAAGACTTTCCTCAGTCGACACAGCCTGGATATGAAATTTTCTTATTGTGATGAAAGAATTACCGAAT
TGATGGGATATGAGCCAGAAGAACTTTTAGGCCGCTCAATTTATGAATATTATCATGCTTTGGACTCTGA
TCATCTGACCAAAACTCATCATGATATGTTTACTAAAGGACAAGTCACCACAGGACAGTACAGGATGCTT
GCCAAAAGAGGTGGATATGTCTGGGTTGAAACTCAAGCAACTGTCATATATAACACCAAGAATTCTCAAC
CACAGTGCATTGTATGTGTGAATTACGTTGTGAGTGGTATTATTCAGCACGACTTGATTTTCTCCCTTCA
ACAAACAGAATGTGTCCTTAAACCGGTTGAATCTTCAGATATGAAAATGACTCAGCTATTCACCAAAGTT
GAATCAGAAGATACAAGTAGCCTCTTTGACAAACTTAAGAAGGAACCTGATGCTTTAACTTTGCTGGCCC
CAGCCGCTGGAGACACAATCATATCTTTAGATTTTGGCAGCAACGACACAGAAACTGATGACCAGCAACT
TGAGGAAGTACCATTATATAATGATGTAATGCTCCCCTCACCCAACGAAAAATTACAGAATATAAATTTG
GCAATGTCTCCATTACCCACCGCTGAAACGCCAAAGCCACTTCGAAGTAGTGCTGACCCTGCACTCAATC
AAGAAGTTGCATTAAAATTAGAACCAAATCCAGAGTCACTGGAACTTTCTTTTACCATGCCCCAGATTCA
GGATCAGACACCTAGTCCTTCCGATGGAAGCACTAGACAAAGTTCACCTGAGCCTAATAGTCCCAGTGAA
TATTGTTTTTATGTGGATAGTGATATGGTCAATGAATTCAAGTTGGAATTGGTAGAAAAACTTTTTGCTG
AAGACACAGAAGCAAAGAACCCATTTTCTACTCAGGACACAGATTTAGACTTGGAGATGTTAGCTCCCTA
TATCCCAATGGATGATGACTTCCAGTTACGTTCCTTCGATCAGTTGTCACCATTAGAAAGCAGTTCCGCA
AGCCCTGAAAGCGCAAGTCCTCAAAGCACAGTTACAGTATTCCAGCAGACTCAAATACAAGAACCTACTG
CTAATGCCACCACTACCACTGCCACCACTGATGAATTAAAAACAGTGACAAAAGACCGTATGGAAGACAT
TAAAATATTGATTGCATCTCCATCTCCTACCCACATACATAAAGAAACTACTAGTGCCACATCATCACCA
TATAGAGATACTCAAAGTCGGACAGCCTCACCAAACAGAGCAGGAAAAGGAGTCATAGAACAGACAGAAA
AATCTCATCCAAGAAGCCCTAACGTGTTATCTGTCGCTTTGAGTCAAAGAACTACAGTTCCTGAGGAAGA
ACTAAATCCAAAGATACTAGCTTTGCAGAATGCTCAGAGAAAGCGAAAAATGGAACATGATGGTTCACTT
TTTCAAGCAGTAGGAATTGGAACATTATTACAGCAGCCAGACGATCATGCAGCTACTACATCACTTTCTT
GGAAACGTGTAAAAGGATGCAAATCTAGTGAACAGAATGGAATGGAGCAAAAGACAATTATTTTAATACC
CTCTGATTTAGCATGTAGACTGCTGGGGCAATCAATGGATGAAAGTGGATTACCACAGCTGACCAGTTAT
GATTGTGAAGTTAATGCTCCTATACAAGGCAGCAGAAACCTACTGCAGGGTGAAGAATTACTCAGAGCTT
TGGATCAAGTTAACTAGTAATGAACTAGTCCGTAACTTGAAAGTATTTCGATTTCTTGGCTTTATATATC
TTGTGGAAAGGACGAAAAGACTACGTGGGTTAGCTTTAGACGCGTTAAGTCGACAATCAACCTCTGGATT
ACAAAATTTGTGAAAGATTGACTGGTATTCTTAACTATGTTGCTCCTTTTACGCTATGTGGATACGCTGC
TTTAATGCCTTTGTATCATGCTATTGCTTCCCGTATGGCTTTCATTTTCTCCTCCTTGTATAAATCCTGG
TTGCTGTCTCTTTATGAGGAGTTGTGGCCCGTTGTCAGGCAACGTGGCGTGGTGTGCACTGTGTTTGCTG
ACGCAACCCCCACTGGTTGGGGCATTGCCACCACCTGTCAGCTCCTTTCCGGGACTTTCGCTTTCCCCCT
CCCTATTGCCACGGCGGAACTCATCGCCGCCTGCCTTGCCCGCTGCTGGACAGGGGCTCGGCTGTTGGGC
ACTGACAATTCCGTGGTGTTGTCGGGGAAATCATCGTCCTTTCCTTGGCTGCTCGCCTGTGTTGCCACCT
GGATTCTGCGCGGGACGTCCTTCTGCTACGTCCCTTCGGCCCTCAATCCAGCGGACCTTCCTTCCCGCGG
CCTGCTGCCGGCTCTGCGGCCTCTTCCGCGTCTTCGCCTTCGCCCTCAGACGAGTCGGATCTCCCTTTGG
GCCGCCTCCCCGCGTCGACTTTAAGACCAATGACTTACAAGGCAGCTGTAGATCTTAGCCACTTTTTAAA
AGAAAAGGGGGGACTGGAAGGGCTAATTCACTCCCAACGAAGACAAGATCTGCTTTTTGCTTGTACTGGG
TCTCTCTGGTTAGACCAGATCTGAGCCTGGGAGCTCTCTGGCTAACTAGGGAACCCACTGCTTAAGCCTC
AATAAAGCTTGCCTTGAGTGCTTCAAGTAGTGTGTGCCCGTCTGTTGTGTGACTCTGGTAACTAGAGATC
CCTCAGACCCTTTTAGTCAGTGTGGAAAATCTCTAGCAGTACGTATAGTAGTTCATGTCATCTTATTATT
CAGTATTTATAACTTGCAAAGAAATGAATATCAGAGAGTGAGAGGAACTTGTTTATTGCAGCTTATAATG
GTTACAAATAAAGCAATAGCATCACAAATTTCACAAATAAAGCATTTTTTTCACTGCATTCTAGTTGTGG
TTTGTCCAAACTCATCAATGTATCTTATCATGTCTGGCTCTAGCTATCCCGCCCCTAACTCCGCCCATCC
CGCCCCTAACTCCGCCCAGTTCCGCCCATTCTCCGCCCCATGGCTGACTAATTTTTTTTATTTATGCAGA
GGCCGAGGCCGCCTCGGCCTCTGAGCTATTCCAGAAGTAGTGAGGAGGCTTTTTTGGAGGCCTAGGGACG
TACCCAATTCGCCCTATAGTGAGTCGTATTACGCGCGCTCACTGGCCGTCGTTTTACAACGTCGTGACTG
GGAAAACCCTGGCGTTACCCAACTTAATCGCCTTGCAGCACATCCCCCTTTCGCCAGCTGGCGTAATAGC
GAAGAGGCCCGCACCGATCGCCCTTCCCAACAGTTGCGCAGCCTGAATGGCGAATGGG
[124 nt withheld, positions 8249-8372]
C
[91 nt withheld, positions 8374-8464]
A
[49 nt withheld, positions 8466-8514]
CCTTTGACGTTGGAGTCCACGTTCTTT
[37 nt withheld, positions 8542-8578]
ACCCTATCTCGGTCTATTCTTTTGATTTATAAGGGATTTTGCCGATTTCGGCCTATTGGTTAAAAAATGA
GCTGATTTAACAAAAATTTAACGCGAATTTTAACAAAATATTAACGCTTACAATTTAGGTGGCACTTTTC
GGGGAAATGTGCGCGGAACCCCTATTTGTTTATTTTTCTAAATACATTCAAATATGTATCCGCTCATGAG
ACAATAACCCTGATAAATGCTTCAATAATATTGAAAAAGGAAGAGTATGAGTATTCAACATTTCCGTGTC
GCCCTTATTCCCTTTTTTGCGGCATTTTGCCTTCCTGTTTTTGCTCACCCAGAAACGCTGGTGAAAGTAA
AAGATGCTGAAGATCAGTTGGGTGCACGAGTGGGTTACATCGAACTGGATCTCAACAGCGGTAAGATCCT
TGAGAGTTTTCGCCCCGAAGAACGTTTTCCAATGATGAGCACTTTTAAAGTTCTGCTATGTGGCGCGGTA
TTATCCCGTATTGACGCCGGGCAAGAGCAACTCGGTCGCCGCATACACTATTCTCAGAATGACTTGGTTG
AGTACTCACCAGTCACAGAAAAGCATCTTACGGATGGCATGACAGTAAGAGAATTATGCAGTGCTGCCAT
AACCATGAGTGATAACACTGCGGCCAACTTACTTCTGACAACGATCGGAGGACCGAAGGAGCTAACCGCT
TTTTTGCACAACATGGGGGATCATGTAACTCGCCTTGATCGTTGGGAACCGGAGCTGAATGAAGCCATAC
CAAACGACGAGCGTGACACCACGATGCCTGTAGCAATGGCAACAACGTTGCGCAAACTATTAACTGGCGA
ACTACTTACTCTAGCTTCCCGGCAACAATTAATAGACTGGATGGAGGCGGATAAAGTTGCAGGACCACTT
CTGCGCTCGGCCCTTCCGGCTGGCTGGTTTATTGCTGATAAATCTGGAGCCGGTGAGCGTGGGTCTCGCG
GTATCATTGCAGCACTGGGGCCAGATGGTAAGCCCTCCCGTATCGTAGTTATCTACACGACGGGGAGTCA
GGCAACTATGGATGAACGAAATAGACAGATCGCTGAGATAGGTGCCTCACTGATTAAGCATTGGTAACTG
TCAGACCAAGTTTACTCATATATACTTTAGATTGATTTAAAACTTCATTTTTAATTTAAAAGGATCTAGG
TGAAGATCCTTTTTGATAATCTCATGACCAAAATCCCTTAACGTGAGTTTTCGTTCCACTGAGCGTCAGA
CCCCGTAGAAAAGATCAAAGGATCTTCTTGAGATCCTTTTTTTCTGCGCGTAATCTGCTGCTTGCAAACA
AAAAAACCACCGCTACCAGCGGTGGTTTGTTTGCCGGATCAAGAGCTACCAACTCTTTTTCCGAAGGTAA
CTGGCTTCAGCAGAGCGCAGATACCAAATACTGTTCTTCTAGTGTAGCCGTAGTTAGGCCACCACTTCAA
GAACTCTGTAGCACCGCCTACATACCTCGCTCTGCTAATCCTGTTACCAGTGGCTGCTGCCAGTGGCGAT
AAGTCGTGTCTTACCGGGTTGGACTCAAGACGATAGTTACCGGATAAGGCGCAGCGGTCGGGCTGAACGG
GGGGTTCGTGCACACAGCCCAGCTTGGAGCGAACGACCTACACCGAACTGAGATACCTACAGCGTGAGCT
ATGAGAAAGCGCCACGCTTCCCGAAGGGAGAAAGGCGGACAGGTATCCGGTAAGCGGCAGGGTCGGAACA
GGAGAGCGCACGAGGGAGCTTCCAGGGGGAAACGCCTGGTATCTTTATAGTCCTGTCGGGTTTCGCCACC
TCTGACTTGAGCGTCGATTTTTGTGATGCTCGTCAGGGGGGCGGAGCCTATGGAAAAACGCCAGCAACGC
GGCCTTTTTACGGTTCCTGGCCTTTTGCTGGCCTTTTGCTCACATGTTCTTTCCTGCGTTATCCCCTGAT
TCTGTGGATAACCGTATTACCGCCTTTGAGTGAGCTGATACCGCTCGCCGCAGCCGAACGACCGAGCGCA
GCGAGTCAGTGAGCGAGGAAGCGGAAGAGCGCCCAATACGCAAACCGCCTCTCCCCGCGCGTTGGCCGAT
TCATTAATGCAGCTGGCACGACAGGTTTCCCGACTGGAAAGCGGGCAGTGAGCGCAACGCAATTAATGTG
AGTTAGCTCACTCATTAGGCACCCCAGGCTTTACACTTTATGCTTCCGGCTCGTATGTTGTGTGGAATTG
TGAGCGGATAACAATTTCACACAGGAAACAGCTATGACCATGATTACGCCAAGCGCGCAATTAACCCTCA
CTAAAGGGAACAAAAGCTGGAGCTGCAAGC
Features (pLannotate 1.2.2; 31 found; start..end, strand, type, name):
      5..231     +  promoter       RSV promoter: Rous sarcoma virus enhancer/promoter
    232..412     +  LTR            5' LTR (truncated): truncated 5' long terminal repeat (LTR) from HIV-1
    459..584     +  misc_feature   HIV-1 Ψ: packaging signal of human immunodeficiency virus type 1
    568..931     +  CDS            HIV-1 gag (fragment): gag protein from human immunodeficiency virus 1; gag
   1077..1310    +  misc_feature   RRE: The Rev response element (RRE) of HIV-1 allows for Rev-dependent mRNA export from the nucleus to the cytoplasm.
   1687..1713    +  CDS            Rev (fragment): human immunodeficiency virus 1 (HIV-1) Rev protein; rev; enhances nuclear export of unspliced and incompletely spliced viral mRNAs
   1720..1743    +  promoter       SV40 promoter (fragment): SV40 early promoter
   1744..1815    +  promoter       SV40 promoter (fragment): SV40 enhancer and early promoter
   1839..1974    +  rep_origin     SV40 ori: SV40 origin of replication
   2020..2616    +  CDS            PuroR (fragment): puromycin N-acetyltransferase; pac from Streptomyces; confers resistance to puromycin
   2665..2782    +  misc_feature   cPPT/CTS: central polypurine tract and central termination sequence of HIV-1
   2847..2913    +  CDS            small t antigen (fragment): SV40 (simian virus 40) small t antigen
   2920..4098    +  promoter       EF-1α promoter: strong constitutive promoter for human elongation factor EF-1α
   4220..6664    +  CDS            HIF1A: HIF1A_HUMAN - Also known as BHLHE78, MOP1 From Homo sapiens (Human).
   6680..6733    +  promoter       U6 promoter (fragment): RNA polymerase III promoter for human U6 snRNA
   6775..7363    +  misc_feature   WPRE: woodchuck hepatitis virus posttranscriptional regulatory element
   7414..7433    +  misc_feature   cPPT/CTS (fragment): central polypurine tract and central termination sequence of HIV-1
   7435..7668    +  LTR            3' LTR (ΔU3): self-inactivating 3' long terminal repeat (LTR) from HIV-1
   7746..7867    +  polyA_signal   SV40 poly(A) signal: SV40 polyadenylation signal
   7907..8042    +  rep_origin     SV40 ori: SV40 origin of replication
   8063..8081    -  promoter       T7 promoter: promoter for bacteriophage T7 RNA polymerase
   8089..8244    +  CDS            lacZα (fragment): LacZα fragment of β-galactosidase; lacZ fragment
   8249..8677    +  rep_origin     f1 ori (sequence partly withheld): f1 bacteriophage origin of replication; arrow indicates direction of (+) strand synthesis
   8730..8834    +  promoter       AmpR promoter: bla
   8835..9695    +  CDS            AmpR: β-lactamase; bla; confers resistance to ampicillin, carbenicillin, and related antibiotics
   9866..10454   +  rep_origin     ori: high-copy-number ColE1/pMB1/pBR322/pUC origin of replication
  10637..10729   +  CDS            lacI (fragment): lac repressor; lacI; The lac repressor binds to the lac operator to inhibit transcription in E. coli. This inhibition can be relieved by adding lactose or isopropyl-β-D-thiogalactopyranoside (IPTG).
  10742..10763   +  protein_bind   CAP binding site: CAP binding activates transcription in the presence of cAMP. E. coli catabolite activator protein
  10778..10808   +  promoter       lac promoter: promoter for the E. coli lac operon
  10812..10834   +  protein_bind   lac operator (fragment): The lac repressor binds to the lac operator to inhibit transcription in E. coli. This inhibition can be relieved by adding lactose or isopropyl-β-D-thiogalactopyranoside (IPTG). lac repressor encoded by lacI
  10877..10895   +  promoter       T3 promoter: promoter for bacteriophage T3 RNA polymerase
