[The description below was written by a language model from this plasmid's Addgene catalogue record and pLannotate feature annotations shown in this document.]
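Description:
TFORF0480 is a third-generation-style, self-inactivating lentiviral expression plasmid built on the pLX_TRC317 backbone and carrying the human transcription factor HIF1A (hypoxia-inducible factor 1 alpha) as its open reading frame. It belongs to a barcoded collection of transcription factor ORFs. Each member carries a unique 24-bp barcode, so the transcription factor delivered to a cell can be identified in pooled overexpression screens such as directed-differentiation screens. In bacteria the plasmid replicates from a high-copy ColE1/pUC origin and is selected with ampicillin through the bla gene. An f1 origin and remnants of a lacZα/lac promoter cloning region flanked by T7 and T3 promoters are also present in the backbone. The depositor warns that the plasmid can recombine, which is common for LTR-containing vectors.

The viral cassette begins with an RSV promoter fused to a truncated HIV-1 5' LTR, which drives genomic RNA production in packaging cells. This is followed by the Ψ packaging signal with a gag fragment, then the RRE for Rev-dependent nuclear export. It ends in a ΔU3 3' LTR that inactivates LTR promoter activity after integration, followed by an SV40 polyadenylation signal. Within the transferred region, an SV40 early promoter drives puromycin N-acetyltransferase for selection of transduced mammalian cells. Downstream of it sits a cPPT/CTS element, which aids nuclear import of the viral genome. The EF-1α promoter then provides strong constitutive expression of the HIF1A coding sequence, and a WPRE downstream enhances transcript stability and expression. The annotation does not mark the barcode itself. A short U6-promoter-like fragment is annotated between the ORF and the WPRE, but the record does not state its role. No epitope tag or fluorescent reporter is annotated.
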