Addgene plasmid #143705: TFORF0480
Purpose: Lentiviral vector for overexpressing transcription factor ORFs with unique 24-bp barcodes. Barcodes facilitate identification of transcription factors in pooled screens.
Depositing lab: Feng Zhang. Depositing organization: Broad Institute. Publication: A transcription factor atlas of directed differentiation. Joung J, Ma S, Tay T, Geiger-Schuller KR, Kirchgatterer PC, Verdine VK, Guo B, Arias-Garcia MA, Allen WE, Singh A, Kuksenko O, Abudayyeh OO, Gootenberg JS, Fu Z, Macrae RK, Buenrostro JD, Regev A, Zhang F. Cell. 2023 Jan 5;186(1):209-229.e26. doi: 10.1016/j.cell.2022.11.026. PubMed 36608654.
Backbone
  Vector backbone: pLX_TRC317
  Backbone manufacturer: Broad Institute Genetic Perturbation Platform
  Backbone size w/o insert (bp): 8264
  Vector type: Mammalian Expression, Lentiviral
  Selectable markers: Puromycin
Growth in bacteria
  Bacterial resistance: Ampicillin, 100 μg/mL
  Growth temperature: 37°C
  Growth strain: NEB Stable
  Copy number: High Copy
Gene/Insert
  Gene/Insert name: HIF1A
  Species: H. sapiens (human)
  Insert size (bp): 2654
  Entrez Gene: HIF1A (a.k.a. HIF-1-alpha, HIF-1A, HIF-1alpha, HIF1, HIF1-ALPHA, MOP1, PASD8, bHLHe78)
  Promoter: EF1a
  Cloning method: Unknown
  Sequencing primers: 5′ GGGTGGAGACTGAAGTTAGGCCAG; 3′ CACATAGCGTAAAAGGAGCAACATAG
Terms and licenses: Academic/Nonprofit Terms; Industry Terms: Not Available to Industry
Depositor comments: NM_001243084,ENST00000539097 . The transcription factor ORF portion of this plasmid was synthesized by Genewiz. Please test multiple small colonies in case of plasmid recombination. To make this collection available in a timely manner, a portion of this collection was not fully sequenced by Addgene. If an Addgene verified full plasmid sequence is not available, please contact us prior to placing an order to request the full sequence.
How to cite: TFORF0480 was a gift from Feng Zhang (Addgene plasmid # 143705 ; http://n2t.net/addgene:143705 ; RRID:Addgene_143705)
