>Addgene plasmid #143705 | TFORF0480 | depositor partial sequence | sequence record 283245 | Insert
ACCGCCACCATGAGCTCCCAATGTCGGAGTTTGGAAAACAAATTTGTCTTTTTAAAAGAAGGTCTAGGAA
ACTCAAAACCTGAAGAATTGGAAGAAATCAGAATAGAAAATGGTAGGATAAGTTCTGAACGTCGAAAAGA
AAAGTCTCGAGATGCAGCCAGATCTCGGCGAAGTAAAGAATCTGAAGTTTTTTATGAGCTTGCTCATCAG
TTGCCACTTCCACATAATGTGAGTTCGCATCTTGATAAGGCCTCTGTGATGAGGCTTACCATCAGCTATT
TGCGTGTGAGGAAACTTCTGGATGCTGGTGATTTGGATATTGAAGATGACATGAAAGCACAGATGAATTG
CTTTTATTTGAAAGCCTTGGATGGTTTTGTTATGGTTCTCACAGATGATGGTGACATGATTTACATTTCT
GATAATGTGAACAAATACATGGGATTAACTCAGTTTGAACTAACTGGACACAGTGTGTTTGATTTTACTC
ATCCATGTGACCATGAGGAAATGAGAGAAATGCTTACACACAGAAATGGCCTTGTGAAAAAGGGTAAAGA
ACAAAACACACAGCGAAGCTTTTTTCTCAGAATGAAGTGTACCCTAACTAGCCGAGGAAGAACTATGAAC
ATAAAGTCTGCAACATGGAAGGTATTGCACTGCACAGGCCACATTCACGTATATGATACCAACAGTAACC
AACCTCAGTGTGGGTATAAGAAACCACCTATGACCTGCTTGGTGCTGATTTGTGAACCCATTCCTCACCC
ATCAAATATTGAAATTCCTTTAGATAGCAAGACTTTCCTCAGTCGACACAGCCTGGATATGAAATTTTCT
TATTGTGATGAAAGAATTACCGAATTGATGGGATATGAGCCAGAAGAACTTTTAGGCCGCTCAATTTATG
AATATTATCATGCTTTGGACTCTGATCATCTGACCAAAACTCATCATGATATGTTTACTAAAGGACAAGT
CACCACAGGACAGTACAGGATGCTTGCCAAAAGAGGTGGATATGTCTGGGTTGAAACTCAAGCAACTGTC
ATATATAACACCAAGAATTCTCAACCACAGTGCATTGTATGTGTGAATTACGTTGTGAGTGGTATTATTC
AGCACGACTTGATTTTCTCCCTTCAACAAACAGAATGTGTCCTTAAACCGGTTGAATCTTCAGATATGAA
AATGACTCAGCTATTCACCAAAGTTGAATCAGAAGATACAAGTAGCCTCTTTGACAAACTTAAGAAGGAA
CCTGATGCTTTAACTTTGCTGGCCCCAGCCGCTGGAGACACAATCATATCTTTAGATTTTGGCAGCAACG
ACACAGAAACTGATGACCAGCAACTTGAGGAAGTACCATTATATAATGATGTAATGCTCCCCTCACCCAA
CGAAAAATTACAGAATATAAATTTGGCAATGTCTCCATTACCCACCGCTGAAACGCCAAAGCCACTTCGA
AGTAGTGCTGACCCTGCACTCAATCAAGAAGTTGCATTAAAATTAGAACCAAATCCAGAGTCACTGGAAC
TTTCTTTTACCATGCCCCAGATTCAGGATCAGACACCTAGTCCTTCCGATGGAAGCACTAGACAAAGTTC
ACCTGAGCCTAATAGTCCCAGTGAATATTGTTTTTATGTGGATAGTGATATGGTCAATGAATTCAAGTTG
GAATTGGTAGAAAAACTTTTTGCTGAAGACACAGAAGCAAAGAACCCATTTTCTACTCAGGACACAGATT
TAGACTTGGAGATGTTAGCTCCCTATATCCCAATGGATGATGACTTCCAGTTACGTTCCTTCGATCAGTT
GTCACCATTAGAAAGCAGTTCCGCAAGCCCTGAAAGCGCAAGTCCTCAAAGCACAGTTACAGTATTCCAG
CAGACTCAAATACAAGAACCTACTGCTAATGCCACCACTACCACTGCCACCACTGATGAATTAAAAACAG
TGACAAAAGACCGTATGGAAGACATTAAAATATTGATTGCATCTCCATCTCCTACCCACATACATAAAGA
AACTACTAGTGCCACATCATCACCATATAGAGATACTCAAAGTCGGACAGCCTCACCAAACAGAGCAGGA
AAAGGAGTCATAGAACAGACAGAAAAATCTCATCCAAGAAGCCCTAACGTGTTATCTGTCGCTTTGAGTC
AAAGAACTACAGTTCCTGAGGAAGAACTAAATCCAAAGATACTAGCTTTGCAGAATGCTCAGAGAAAGCG
AAAAATGGAACATGATGGTTCACTTTTTCAAGCAGTAGGAATTGGAACATTATTACAGCAGCCAGACGAT
CATGCAGCTACTACATCACTTTCTTGGAAACGTGTAAAAGGATGCAAATCTAGTGAACAGAATGGAATGG
AGCAAAAGACAATTATTTTAATACCCTCTGATTTAGCATGTAGACTGCTGGGGCAATCAATGGATGAAAG
TGGATTACCACAGCTGACCAGTTATGATTGTGAAGTTAATGCTCCTATACAAGGCAGCAGAAACCTACTG
CAGGGTGAAGAATTACTCAGAGCTTTGGATCAAGTTAACTAGTAATGAACTAGTCCGTAACTTGAAAGTA
TTTCGATTTCTTGGCTTTATATATCTTGTGGAAAGGACGAAAAGACTACGTGGGTTAGCTTTAG
