>Addgene plasmid #143705 | TFORF0480 | depositor partial sequence | sequence record 283246 | Barcode
AAAGACTACGTGGGTTAGCTTTAG
